Addgene plasmid #134845: pAK_DR30_CasRx_Puro
Purpose: All in one overexpression of CasRx and guideRNA
Depositing lab: Michael Yaffe. Depositing organization: Massachusetts Institute of Technology.
Backbone
  Vector backbone: pX459-Puro
  Backbone manufacturer: Zhang Lab
  Vector type: Mammalian Expression, CRISPR
  Selectable markers: Puromycin
Growth in bacteria
  Bacterial resistance: Ampicillin, 100 μg/mL
  Growth temperature: 37°C
  Growth strain: DH5alpha
  Copy number: High Copy
Gene/Insert
  Gene/Insert name: RfxCas13d (alt name: CasRx)
  Insert size (bp): 2898
  Promoter: CAG
  Tag / fusion protein: T2A Puromycin (C terminal on insert)
  Cloning method: Gibson Cloning
  Sequencing primers: 5′ tttaagggatggttggttgg
Resource information
  A portion of this plasmid was derived from a plasmid made by: Patrick Hsu Lab
Terms and licenses: Academic/Nonprofit Terms; Industry Terms: Not Available to Industry
How to cite: pAK_DR30_CasRx_Puro was a gift from Michael Yaffe (Addgene plasmid # 134845 ; http://n2t.net/addgene:134845 ; RRID:Addgene_134845)
