[The description below was written by a language model from this plasmid's Addgene catalogue record and pLannotate feature annotations shown in this document.]
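Description:
pAK_DR30_CasRx_Puro is an all-in-one mammalian expression plasmid for RNA-targeting CRISPR experiments. It delivers both the Cas13d effector CasRx (RfxCas13d, from Ruminococcus flavefaciens XPD3002) and its guide RNA from a single vector. It is built on the pX459-Puro backbone, and part of it was derived from another laboratory's CasRx plasmid. The sequenced record is 7,895 nt. In bacteria it is maintained at high copy through a ColE1/pUC-type origin with ampicillin selection (AmpR with its own promoter). An f1 phage origin is also present. The annotation also picks up a single AAV2 ITR and short bom, rop and SV40 small t antigen fragments, which look like backbone remnants; one ITR would not be expected to support AAV packaging.

The plasmid carries two expression units in the same orientation. A human U6 RNA polymerase III promoter drives the guide cassette, which begins with the processed 30-base RfxCas13d direct repeat (DR30). In Cas13d guides the spacer lies 3′ of this repeat, so a user-chosen targeting sequence would presumably be placed there, but the record annotates no spacer or cloning site. Downstream, a CAG-type promoter (CMV enhancer, chicken β-actin promoter and a hybrid intron) expresses the 2,898 bp RfxCas13d coding sequence. An HA epitope follows it, annotated as a fragment of a 3xHA tag. A T2A-linked puromycin N-acetyltransferase comes next, and the unit ends at a bGH polyadenylation signal. The T2A peptide yields CasRx and the resistance protein from one transcript, so puromycin selection enriches for transfected cells expressing the nuclease. The stated purpose is combined overexpression of CasRx and guide RNA; CasRx systems of this kind are generally used for programmable transcript knockdown in mammalian cells.
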