Features (pLannotate 1.2.2; 18 found; start..end, strand, type, name):
     20..260     +  promoter       U6 promoter: RNA polymerase III promoter for human U6 snRNA
    270..299     +  misc_RNA       RfxCas13d DR30: 5' processed 30-base direct repeat for an RfxCas13d gRNA (Konermann et al., 2018)
    362..428     +  CDS            small t antigen (fragment): SV40 (simian virus 40) small t antigen
    448..733     +  enhancer       CMV enhancer: human cytomegalovirus immediate early enhancer; contains an 18-bp deletion relative to the standard CMV enhancer
    735..1012    +  promoter       chicken β-actin promoter: No description available
   1013..1240    +  intron         hybrid intron: hybrid between chicken β-actin (CBA) and minute virus of mice (MMV) introns (Gray et al., 2011)
   1294..4191    +  CDS            RfxCas13d: RNA-targeting Type VI CRISPR protein from Ruminococcus flavefaciens strain XPD3002 (Konermann et al., 2018)
   4231..4257    +  CDS            3xHA (fragment): three tandem HA epitope tags
   4327..4926    +  CDS            PuroR (fragment): puromycin N-acetyltransferase; pac from Streptomyces; confers resistance to puromycin
   4961..5072    +  polyA_signal   bGH poly(A) signal: bovine growth hormone polyadenylation signal
   5177..5317    +  repeat_region  AAV2 ITR: inverted terminal repeat of adeno-associated virus serotype 2 inverted
   5322..5373    -  misc_feature   bom (fragment): basis of mobility region from pBR322
   5392..5847    +  rep_origin     f1 ori (sequence partly withheld): f1 bacteriophage origin of replication; arrow indicates direction of (+) strand synthesis
   5848..5897    -  misc_feature   bom (fragment): basis of mobility region from pBR322
   5999..6034    -  CDS            rop (fragment): Rop protein, which maintains plasmids at low copy number; rop
   6129..6233    +  promoter       AmpR promoter: bla
   6234..7094    +  CDS            AmpR: β-lactamase; bla; confers resistance to ampicillin, carbenicillin, and related antibiotics
   7265..7853    +  rep_origin     ori: high-copy-number ColE1/pMB1/pBR322/pUC origin of replication
>Addgene plasmid #134845 | pAK_DR30_CasRx_Puro | addgene full sequence | sequence record 266706 | Addgene NGS Result
TGGCCTTTTGCTCACATGTGAGGGCCTATTTCCCATGATTCCTTCATATTTGCATATACGATACAAGGCT
GTTAGAGAGATAATTGGAATTAATTTGACTGTAAACACAAAGATATTAGTACAAAATACGTGACGTAGAA
AGTAATAATTTCTTGGGTAGTTTGCAGTTTTAAAATTATGTTTTAAAATGGACTATCATATGCTTACCGT
AACTTGAAAGTATTTCGATTTCTTGGCTTTATATATCTTGTGGAAAGGACGAAACACCGAACCCCTACCA
ACTGGTCGGGGTTTGAAACGGGTCTTCGAGAAGACCTTTTTTTTGGACAGCAGAGATCCAGTTTGGTTAA
TTAATGCAAAGATGGATAAAGTTTTAAACAGAGAGGAATCTTTGCAGCTAATGGACCTTCTAGGTCTTGA
AAGGAGTGGGAATTCTCTAGAGGTACCCGTTACATAACTTACGGTAAATGGCCCGCCTGGCTGACCGCCC
AACGACCCCCGCCCATTGACGTCAATAGTAACGCCAATAGGGACTTTCCATTGACGTCAATGGGTGGAGT
ATTTACGGTAAACTGCCCACTTGGCAGTACATCAAGTGTATCATATGCCAAGTACGCCCCCTATTGACGT
CAATGACGGTAAATGGCCCGCCTGGCATTGTGCCCAGTACATGACCTTATGGGACTTTCCTACTTGGCAG
TACATCTACGTATTAGTCATCGCTATTACCATGGTCGAGGTGAGCCCCACGTTCTGCTTCACTCTCCCCA
TCTCCCCCCCCTCCCCACCCCCAATTTTGTATTTATTTATTTTTTAATTATTTTGTGCAGCGATGGGGGC
GGGGGGGGGGGGGGGGCGCGCGCCAGGCGGGGCGGGGCGGGGCGAGGGGCGGGGCGGGGCGAGGCGGAGA
GGTGCGGCGGCAGCCAATCAGAGCGGCGCGCTCCGAAAGTTTCCTTTTATGGCGAGGCGGCGGCGGCGGC
GGCCCTATAAAAAGCGAAGCGCGCGGCGGGCGGGAGTCGCTGCGCGCTGCCTTCGCCCCGTGCCCCGCTC
CGCCGCCGCCTCGCGCCGCCCGCCCCGGCTCTGACTGACCGCGTTACTCCCACAGGTGAGCGGGCGGGAC
GGCCCTTCTCCTCCGGGCTGTAATTAGCTGAGCAAGAGGTAAGGGTTTAAGGGATGGTTGGTTGGTGGGG
TATTAATGTTTAATTACCTGGAGCACCTGCCTGAAATCACTTTTTTTCAGGTTGGACCGGTGCCACCATG
AGCCCCAAGAAGAAGAGAAAGGTGGAGGCCAGCATCGAAAAAAAAAAGTCCTTCGCCAAGGGCATGGGCG
TGAAGTCCACACTCGTGTCCGGCTCCAAAGTGTACATGACAACCTTCGCCGAAGGCAGCGACGCCAGGCT
GGAAAAGATCGTGGAGGGCGACAGCATCAGGAGCGTGAATGAGGGCGAGGCCTTCAGCGCTGAAATGGCC
GATAAAAACGCCGGCTATAAGATCGGCAACGCCAAATTCAGCCATCCTAAGGGCTACGCCGTGGTGGCTA
ACAACCCTCTGTATACAGGACCCGTCCAGCAGGATATGCTCGGCCTGAAGGAAACTCTGGAAAAGAGGTA
CTTCGGCGAGAGCGCTGATGGCAATGACAATATTTGTATCCAGGTGATCCATAACATCCTGGACATTGAA
AAAATCCTCGCCGAATACATTACCAACGCCGCCTACGCCGTCAACAATATCTCCGGCCTGGATAAGGACA
TTATTGGATTCGGCAAGTTCTCCACAGTGTATACCTACGACGAATTCAAAGACCCCGAGCACCATAGGGC
CGCTTTCAACAATAACGATAAGCTCATCAACGCCATCAAGGCCCAGTATGACGAGTTCGACAACTTCCTC
GATAACCCCAGACTCGGCTATTTCGGCCAGGCCTTTTTCAGCAAGGAGGGCAGAAATTACATCATCAATT
ACGGCAACGAATGCTATGACATTCTGGCCCTCCTGAGCGGACTGAGGCACTGGGTGGTCCATAACAACGA
AGAAGAGTCCAGGATCTCCAGGACCTGGCTCTACAACCTCGATAAGAACCTCGACAACGAATACATCTCC
ACCCTCAACTACCTCTACGACAGGATCACCAATGAGCTGACCAACTCCTTCTCCAAGAACTCCGCCGCCA
ACGTGAACTATATTGCCGAAACTCTGGGAATCAACCCTGCCGAATTCGCCGAACAATATTTCAGATTCAG
CATTATGAAAGAGCAGAAAAACCTCGGATTCAATATCACCAAGCTCAGGGAAGTGATGCTGGACAGGAAG
GATATGTCCGAGATCAGGAAAAATCATAAGGTGTTCGACTCCATCAGGACCAAGGTCTACACCATGATGG
ACTTTGTGATTTATAGGTATTACATCGAAGAGGATGCCAAGGTGGCTGCCGCCAATAAGTCCCTCCCCGA
TAATGAGAAGTCCCTGAGCGAGAAGGATATCTTTGTGATTAACCTGAGGGGCTCCTTCAACGACGACCAG
AAGGATGCCCTCTACTACGATGAAGCTAATAGAATTTGGAGAAAGCTCGAAAATATCATGCACAACATCA
AGGAATTTAGGGGAAACAAGACAAGAGAGTATAAGAAGAAGGACGCCCCTAGACTGCCCAGAATCCTGCC
CGCTGGCCGTGATGTTTCCGCCTTCAGCAAACTCATGTATGCCCTGACCATGTTCCTGGATGGCAAGGAG
ATCAACGACCTCCTGACCACCCTGATTAATAAATTCGATAACATCCAGAGCTTCCTGAAGGTGATGCCTC
TCATCGGAGTCAACGCTAAGTTCGTGGAGGAATACGCCTTTTTCAAAGACTCCGCCAAGATCGCCGATGA
GCTGAGGCTGATCAAGTCCTTCGCTAGAATGGGAGAACCTATTGCCGATGCCAGGAGGGCCATGTATATC
GACGCCATCCGTATTTTAGGAACCAACCTGTCCTATGATGAGCTCAAGGCCCTCGCCGACACCTTTTCCC
TGGACGAGAACGGAAACAAGCTCAAGAAAGGCAAGCACGGCATGAGAAATTTCATTATTAATAACGTGAT
CAGCAATAAAAGGTTCCACTACCTGATCAGATACGGTGATCCTGCCCACCTCCATGAGATCGCCAAAAAC
GAGGCCGTGGTGAAGTTCGTGCTCGGCAGGATCGCTGACATCCAGAAAAAACAGGGCCAGAACGGCAAGA
ACCAGATCGACAGGTACTACGAAACTTGTATCGGAAAGGATAAGGGCAAGAGCGTGAGCGAAAAGGTGGA
CGCTCTCACAAAGATCATCACCGGAATGAACTACGACCAATTCGACAAGAAAAGGAGCGTCATTGAGGAC
ACCGGCAGGGAAAACGCCGAGAGGGAGAAGTTTAAAAAGATCATCAGCCTGTACCTCACCGTGATCTACC
ACATCCTCAAGAATATTGTCAATATCAACGCCAGGTACGTCATCGGATTCCATTGCGTCGAGCGTGATGC
TCAACTGTACAAGGAGAAAGGCTACGACATCAATCTCAAGAAACTGGAAGAGAAGGGATTCAGCTCCGTC
ACCAAGCTCTGCGCTGGCATTGATGAAACTGCCCCCGATAAGAGAAAGGACGTGGAAAAGGAGATGGCTG
AAAGAGCCAAGGAGAGCATTGACAGCCTCGAGAGCGCCAACCCCAAGCTGTATGCCAATTACATCAAATA
CAGCGACGAGAAGAAAGCCGAGGAGTTCACCAGGCAGATTAACAGGGAGAAGGCCAAAACCGCCCTGAAC
GCCTACCTGAGGAACACCAAGTGGAATGTGATCATCAGGGAGGACCTCCTGAGAATTGACAACAAGACAT
GTACCCTGTTCAGAAACAAGGCCGTCCACCTGGAAGTGGCCAGGTATGTCCACGCCTATATCAACGACAT
TGCCGAGGTCAATTCCTACTTCCAACTGTACCATTACATCATGCAGAGAATTATCATGAATGAGAGGTAC
GAGAAAAGCAGCGGAAAGGTGTCCGAGTACTTCGACGCTGTGAATGACGAGAAGAAGTACAACGATAGGC
TCCTGAAACTGCTGTGTGTGCCTTTCGGCTACTGTATCCCCAGGTTTAAGAACCTGAGCATCGAGGCCCT
GTTCGATAGGAACGAGGCCGCCAAGTTCGACAAGGAGAAAAAGAAGGTGTCCGGCAATTCCGGATCCGGA
CCTAAGAAAAAGAGGAAGGTGGCGGCCGCTTACCCATACGATGTTCCAGATTACGCTGCTAGCGGCAGTG
GAGAGGGCAGAGGAAGTCTGCTAACATGCGGTGACGTCGAGGAGAATCCTGGCCCAATGACCGAGTACAA
GCCCACGGTGCGCCTCGCCACCCGCGACGACGTCCCCAGGGCCGTACGCACCCTCGCCGCCGCGTTCGCC
GACTACCCCGCCACGCGCCACACCGTCGATCCGGACCGCCACATCGAGCGGGTCACCGAGCTGCAAGAAC
TCTTCCTCACGCGCGTCGGGCTCGACATCGGCAAGGTGTGGGTCGCGGACGACGGCGCCGCCGTGGCGGT
CTGGACCACGCCGGAGAGCGTCGAAGCGGGGGCGGTGTTCGCCGAGATCGGCCCGCGCATGGCCGAGTTG
AGCGGTTCCCGGCTGGCCGCGCAGCAACAGATGGAAGGCCTCCTGGCGCCGCACCGGCCCAAGGAGCCCG
CGTGGTTCCTGGCCACCGTCGGAGTCTCGCCCGACCACCAGGGCAAGGGTCTGGGCAGCGCCGTCGTGCT
CCCCGGAGTGGAGGCGGCCGAGCGCGCCGGGGTGCCCGCCTTCCTGGAGACCTCCGCGCCCCGCAACCTC
CCCTTCTACGAGCGGCTCGGCTTCACCGTCACCGCCGACGTCGAGGTGCCCGAAGGACCGCGCACCTGGT
GCATGACCCGCAAGCCCGGTGCCTGACGTACGCTAACTAGAGCTCGCTGATCAGCCTCGACTGTGCCTTC
TAGTTGCCAGCCATCTGTTGTTTGCCCCTCCCCCGTGCCTTCCTTGACCCTGGAAGGTGCCACTCCCACT
GTCCTTTCCTAATAAAATGAGGAAATTGCATCGCATTGTCTGAGTAGGTGTCATTCTATTCTGGGGGGTG
GGGTGGGGCAGGACAGCAAGGGGGAGGATTGGGAAGAGAATAGCAGGCATGCTGGGGAGCGGCCGCAGGA
ACCCCTAGTGATGGAGTTGGCCACTCCCTCTCTGCGCGCTCGCTCGCTCACTGAGGCCGGGCGACCAAAG
GTCGCCCGACGCCCGGGCTTTGCCCGGGCGGCCTCAGTGAGCGAGCGAGCGCGCAGCTGCCTGCAGGGGC
GCCTGATGCGGTATTTTCTCCTTACGCATCTGTGCGGTATTTCACACCGCATA
[95 nt withheld, positions 5374-5468]
T
[46 nt withheld, positions 5470-5515]
C
[141 nt withheld, positions 5517-5657]
CCTTTGACGTTGGAGTCCACGTTCTTT
[37 nt withheld, positions 5685-5721]
ACTCTATCTCGGGCTATTCTTTTGATTTATAAGGGATTTTGCCGATTTCGGTCTATTGGTTAAAAAATGA
GCTGATTTAACAAAAATTTAACGCGAATTTTAACAAAATATTAACGTTTACAATTTTATGGTGCACTCTC
AGTACAATCTGCTCTGATGCCGCATAGTTAAGCCAGCCCCGACACCCGCCAACACCCGCTGACGCGCCCT
GACGGGCTTGTCTGCTCCCGGCATCCGCTTACAGACAAGCTGTGACCGTCTCCGGGAGCTGCATGTGTCA
GAGGTTTTCACCGTCATCACCGAAACGCGCGAGACGAAAGGGCCTCGTGATACGCCTATTTTTATAGGTT
AATGTCATGATAATAATGGTTTCTTAGACGTCAGGTGGCACTTTTCGGGGAAATGTGCGCGGAACCCCTA
TTTGTTTATTTTTCTAAATACATTCAAATATGTATCCGCTCATGAGACAATAACCCTGATAAATGCTTCA
ATAATATTGAAAAAGGAAGAGTATGAGTATTCAACATTTCCGTGTCGCCCTTATTCCCTTTTTTGCGGCA
TTTTGCCTTCCTGTTTTTGCTCACCCAGAAACGCTGGTGAAAGTAAAAGATGCTGAAGATCAGTTGGGTG
CACGAGTGGGTTACATCGAACTGGATCTCAACAGCGGTAAGATCCTTGAGAGTTTTCGCCCCGAAGAACG
TTTTCCAATGATGAGCACTTTTAAAGTTCTGCTATGTGGCGCGGTATTATCCCGTATTGACGCCGGGCAA
GAGCAACTCGGTCGCCGCATACACTATTCTCAGAATGACTTGGTTGAGTACTCACCAGTCACAGAAAAGC
ATCTTACGGATGGCATGACAGTAAGAGAATTATGCAGTGCTGCCATAACCATGAGTGATAACACTGCGGC
CAACTTACTTCTGACAACGATCGGAGGACCGAAGGAGCTAACCGCTTTTTTGCACAACATGGGGGATCAT
GTAACTCGCCTTGATCGTTGGGAACCGGAGCTGAATGAAGCCATACCAAACGACGAGCGTGACACCACGA
TGCCTGTAGCAATGGCAACAACGTTGCGCAAACTATTAACTGGCGAACTACTTACTCTAGCTTCCCGGCA
ACAATTAATAGACTGGATGGAGGCGGATAAAGTTGCAGGACCACTTCTGCGCTCGGCCCTTCCGGCTGGC
TGGTTTATTGCTGATAAATCTGGAGCCGGTGAGCGTGGAAGCCGCGGTATCATTGCAGCACTGGGGCCAG
ATGGTAAGCCCTCCCGTATCGTAGTTATCTACACGACGGGGAGTCAGGCAACTATGGATGAACGAAATAG
ACAGATCGCTGAGATAGGTGCCTCACTGATTAAGCATTGGTAACTGTCAGACCAAGTTTACTCATATATA
CTTTAGATTGATTTAAAACTTCATTTTTAATTTAAAAGGATCTAGGTGAAGATCCTTTTTGATAATCTCA
TGACCAAAATCCCTTAACGTGAGTTTTCGTTCCACTGAGCGTCAGACCCCGTAGAAAAGATCAAAGGATC
TTCTTGAGATCCTTTTTTTCTGCGCGTAATCTGCTGCTTGCAAACAAAAAAACCACCGCTACCAGCGGTG
GTTTGTTTGCCGGATCAAGAGCTACCAACTCTTTTTCCGAAGGTAACTGGCTTCAGCAGAGCGCAGATAC
CAAATACTGTTCTTCTAGTGTAGCCGTAGTTAGGCCACCACTTCAAGAACTCTGTAGCACCGCCTACATA
CCTCGCTCTGCTAATCCTGTTACCAGTGGCTGCTGCCAGTGGCGATAAGTCGTGTCTTACCGGGTTGGAC
TCAAGACGATAGTTACCGGATAAGGCGCAGCGGTCGGGCTGAACGGGGGGTTCGTGCACACAGCCCAGCT
TGGAGCGAACGACCTACACCGAACTGAGATACCTACAGCGTGAGCTATGAGAAAGCGCCACGCTTCCCGA
AGGGAGAAAGGCGGACAGGTATCCGGTAAGCGGCAGGGTCGGAACAGGAGAGCGCACGAGGGAGCTTCCA
GGGGGAAACGCCTGGTATCTTTATAGTCCTGTCGGGTTTCGCCACCTCTGACTTGAGCGTCGATTTTTGT
GATGCTCGTCAGGGGGGCGGAGCCTATGGAAAAACGCCAGCAACGCGGCCTTTTTACGGTTCCTGGCCTT
TTGC
